Addgene plasmid #131784: pFA0057
Purpose: Guide RNA (gGFP) and Cas9 expression plasmid for cleaving pFA6 series GFP C-terminal tagging cassettes, including GFP-His3MX6. Used to perform CRISPR-Swap of alleles.
Depositing lab: Frank Albert. Depositing organization: University of Minnesota. Publication: DNA variants affecting the expression of numerous genes in trans have diverse mechanisms of action and evolutionary histories. Lutz S, Brion C, Kliebhan M, Albert FW. PLoS Genet. 2019 Nov 18;15(11):e1008375. doi: 10.1371/journal.pgen.1008375. eCollection 2019 Nov. PubMed 31738765.
Backbone
  Vector backbone: pML107 (addgene #67639)
  Backbone size w/o insert (bp): 12364
  Total vector size (bp): 12384
  Vector type: Bacterial Expression, Yeast Expression
  Selectable markers: LEU2
Growth in bacteria
  Bacterial resistance: Ampicillin, 100 μg/mL
  Growth temperature: 37°C
  Growth strain: DH5alpha
  Copy number: High Copy
Gene/Insert
  Gene/Insert name: 20mer GFP cassette guide (gGFP) and 5' sgRNA (alt name: gRNA sequence - CCCGGGTTAATTAACAGTAA)
  Species: S. cerevisiae (budding yeast)
  Insert size (bp): 20
  Cloning method: Restriction Enzyme; 5′ cloning site BclI (destroyed during cloning); 3′ cloning site SwaI (destroyed during cloning)
  Sequencing primers: 5′ M13 Reverse or T3
Terms and licenses: Academic/Nonprofit Terms; Industry Terms: Not Available to Industry
How to cite: pFA0057 was a gift from Frank Albert (Addgene plasmid # 131784 ; http://n2t.net/addgene:131784 ; RRID:Addgene_131784)
