[The description below was written by a language model from this plasmid's Addgene catalogue record and pLannotate feature annotations shown in this document.]
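Description:
pFA0057 is an E. coli–S. cerevisiae shuttle plasmid of about 12.4 kb, built on the pML107 backbone, that expresses both Cas9 and a single guide RNA in budding yeast. In bacteria it replicates from a high-copy ColE1/pUC-type origin and is selected with ampicillin through the β-lactamase gene. In yeast it is maintained as a multicopy episome by the 2μ origin and selected by leucine prototrophy through LEU2 with its native promoter. An f1 origin, lac promoter/operator and lacZα fragments, and flanking T3 and T7 promoters are pBluescript-type remnants of the backbone. Short annotated fragments of rop, bom and neighbouring yeast genes appear to be carry-over from the backbone and the LEU2 locus.

The payload consists of two expression units. Streptococcus pyogenes Cas9 is driven by the strong constitutive TDH3 (GAP) promoter and terminated by the ADH1 terminator. On the opposite strand, the RNA polymerase III SNR52 promoter drives the sgRNA, made up of a 20-nucleotide guide fused to the S. pyogenes gRNA scaffold and ended by the SUP4 tRNA terminator. The guide, called gGFP, was inserted between BclI and SwaI sites that were destroyed during cloning. It targets a sequence in the pFA6-series GFP C-terminal tagging cassettes, including GFP-His3MX6.

According to the record, the plasmid is used for CRISPR-Swap. In this allele-exchange strategy, Cas9 cuts a cassette already integrated in the yeast genome, presumably so that the break can be repaired with a supplied DNA fragment carrying the desired allele. One guide plasmid can therefore serve any locus marked with such a cassette.
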