Features (pLannotate 1.2.2; 26 found; start..end, strand, type, name):
      1..667     +  promoter       GAP promoter: S. cerevisiae TDH3; promoter for glyceraldehyde-3-phosphate dehydrogenase
    702..4805    +  CDS            cas9: CAS9_STRP1 - Also known as csn1 From Streptococcus pyogenes serotype M1.
   4863..5050    +  terminator     ADH1 terminator: S. cerevisiae ADH1; transcription terminator for the S. cerevisiae alcohol dehydrogenase 1 (ADH1) gene
   5168..5187    -  terminator     SUP4 terminator: transcription terminator for the S. cerevisiae SUP4 tRNA gene
   5192..5266    -  misc_RNA       gRNA scaffold: guide RNA scaffold for the Streptococcus pyogenes CRISPR/Cas9 system
   5287..5555    -  promoter       SNR52 promoter: promoter for the S. cerevisiae small nucleolar RNA gene SNR52
   5586..5604    -  promoter       T3 promoter: promoter for bacteriophage T3 RNA polymerase
   5647..5669    -  protein_bind   lac operator (fragment): The lac repressor binds to the lac operator to inhibit transcription in E. coli. This inhibition can be relieved by adding lactose or isopropyl-β-D-thiogalactopyranoside (IPTG). lac repressor encoded by lacI
   5673..5703    -  promoter       lac promoter: promoter for the E. coli lac operon
   5718..5739    -  protein_bind   CAP binding site: CAP binding activates transcription in the presence of cAMP. E. coli catabolite activator protein
   5752..5844    -  CDS            lacI (fragment): lac repressor; lacI; The lac repressor binds to the lac operator to inhibit transcription in E. coli. This inhibition can be relieved by adding lactose or isopropyl-β-D-thiogalactopyranoside (IPTG).
   6027..6615    -  rep_origin     ori: high-copy-number ColE1/pMB1/pBR322/pUC origin of replication
   6786..7646    -  CDS            AmpR: β-lactamase; bla; confers resistance to ampicillin, carbenicillin, and related antibiotics
   7647..7751    -  promoter       AmpR promoter: bla
   7778..9124    -  rep_origin     2μ ori: yeast 2μ plasmid origin of replication
   9192..9227    +  CDS            rop (fragment): Rop protein, which maintains plasmids at low copy number; rop
   9329..9379    +  misc_feature   bom (fragment): basis of mobility region from pBR322
   9378..9494    +  CDS            NFS1 (fragment): NFS1_YEAST - Also known as SPL1 From Saccharomyces cerevisiae (strain ATCC 204508 / S288c) (Baker's yeast).
   9859..10950   -  CDS            LEU2: LEU3_YEAST - Experimental evidence at protein level: Swiss-Prot protein existence level 1. Catalyzes the oxidation of 3-carboxy-2-hydroxy-4- methylpentanoate (3-isopropylmalate) to 3-carboxy-4-methyl-2- oxopentanoate. The product decarboxylates to 4-methyl-2 oxopentanoate. From Saccharomyces cerevisiae (strain ATCC 204508 / S288c) (Baker's yeast).
  10951..11358   -  promoter       LEU2 promoter: S. cerevisiae LEU2
  11498..11575   -  CDS            YO192_YEAST (fragment): Experimental evidence at protein level: Swiss-Prot protein existence level 1. From Saccharomyces cerevisiae (strain ATCC 204508 / S288c) (Baker's yeast).
  11606..11658   +  misc_feature   bom (fragment): basis of mobility region from pBR322
  11686..12114   -  rep_origin     f1 ori (sequence partly withheld): f1 bacteriophage origin of replication; arrow indicates direction of (+) strand synthesis
  12118..12273   -  CDS            lacZα (fragment): LacZα fragment of β-galactosidase; lacZ fragment
  12281..12299   +  promoter       T7 promoter: promoter for bacteriophage T7 RNA polymerase
  12308..12361   -  misc_feature   MCS (fragment): pBluescript multiple cloning site
>Addgene plasmid #131784 | pFA0057 | addgene full sequence | sequence record 258729 | Addgene NGS Result
TCATTATCAATACTGCCATTTCAAAGAATACGTAAATAATTAATAGTAGTGATTTTCCTAACTTTATTTA
GTCAAAAAATTAGCCTTTTAATTCTGCTGTAACCCGTACATGCCCAAAATAGGGGGCGGGTTACACAGAA
TATATAACATCGTAGGTGTCTGGGTGAACAGTTTATTCCTGGCATCCACTAAATATAATGGAGCCCGCTT
TTTAAGCTGGCATCCAGAAAAAAAAAGAATCCCAGCACCAAAATATTGTTTTCTTCACCAACCATCAGTT
CATAGGTCCATTCTCTTAGCGCAACTACAGAGAACAGGGGCACAAACAGGCAAAAAACGGGCACAACCTC
AATGGAGTGATGCAACCTGCCTGGAGTAAATGATGACACAAGGCAATTGACCCACGCATGTATCTATCTC
ATTTTCTTACACCTTCTATTACCTTCTGCTCTCTCTGATTTGGAAAAAGCTGAAAAAAAAGGTTGAAACC
AGTTCCCTGAAATTATTCCCCTACTTGACTAATAAGTATATAAAGACGGTAGGTATTGATTGTAATTCTG
TAAATCTATTTCTTAAACTTCTTAAATTCTACTTTTATAGTTAGTCTTTTTTTTAGTTTTAAAACACCAA
GAACTTAGTTTCGAATAAACACACATAAACAAACAAAAGATCTGATATGGATCGAATTAGATCTCGCCAC
CATGGACAAGAAGTATTCTATCGGACTGGACATCGGGACTAATAGCGTCGGGTGGGCCGTCATCACTGAC
GAGTACAAGGTGCCCTCTAAGAAGTTCAAGGTGCTCGGGAACACCGACCGGCATTCCATCAAGAAAAATC
TGATCGGAGCTCTCCTCTTTGATTCAGGGGAGACCGCTGAAGCAACCCGCCTCAAGCGGACTGCTAGACG
GCGGTACACCAGGAGGAAGAACCGGATTTGTTACCTTCAAGAGATATTCTCCAACGAAATGGCAAAGGTC
GACGACAGCTTCTTCCATAGGCTGGAAGAATCATTCCTCGTGGAAGAGGATAAGAAGCATGAACGGCATC
CCATCTTCGGTAATATCGTCGACGAGGTGGCCTATCACGAGAAATACCCAACCATCTACCATCTTCGCAA
AAAGCTGGTGGACTCAACCGACAAGGCAGACCTCCGGCTTATCTACCTGGCCCTGGCCCACATGATTAAG
TTCAGAGGCCACTTCCTGATCGAGGGCGACCTCAATCCTGACAATAGCGATGTGGATAAACTGTTCATCC
AGCTGGTGCAGACTTACAACCAGCTCTTTGAAGAGAACCCCATCAATGCAAGCGGAGTCGATGCCAAGGC
CATTCTGTCAGCCCGGCTGTCAAAGAGCCGCAGACTTGAGAATCTTATCGCTCAGCTGCCGGGTGAAAAG
AAAAATGGACTGTTCGGGAACCTGATTGCTCTTTCACTTGGGCTGACTCCCAATTTCAAGTCTAATTTCG
ACCTGGCAGAGGATGCCAAGCTGCAACTGTCCAAGGACACCTATGATGACGATCTCGACAACCTCCTGGC
CCAGATCGGTGACCAATACGCCGACCTTTTCCTTGCTGCTAAGAATCTTTCTGACGCCATCCTGCTGTCT
GACATTCTCCGCGTGAACACTGAAATCACCAAGGCCCCTCTTTCAGCTTCAATGATTAAGCGGTATGATG
AGCACCACCAGGACCTGACCCTGCTTAAGGCACTCGTCCGGCAGCAGCTTCCGGAGAAGTACAAGGAAAT
CTTCTTTGACCAGTCAAAGAATGGATACGCCGGCTACATCGACGGAGGTGCCTCCCAAGAGGAATTTTAT
AAGTTTATCAAACCTATCCTTGAGAAGATGGACGGCACCGAAGAGCTCCTCGTGAAACTGAATCGGGAGG
ATCTGCTGCGGAAGCAGCGCACTTTCGACAATGGGAGCATTCCCCACCAGATCCATCTTGGGGAGCTTCA
CGCCATCCTTCGGCGCCAAGAGGACTTCTACCCCTTTCTTAAGGACAACAGGGAGAAGATTGAGAAAATT
CTCACTTTCCGCATCCCCTACTACGTGGGACCCCTCGCCAGAGGAAATAGCCGGTTTGCTTGGATGACCA
GAAAGTCAGAAGAAACTATCACTCCCTGGAACTTCGAAGAGGTGGTGGACAAGGGAGCCAGCGCTCAGTC
ATTCATCGAACGGATGACTAACTTCGATAAGAACCTCCCCAATGAGAAGGTCCTGCCGAAACATTCCCTG
CTCTACGAGTACTTTACCGTGTACAACGAGCTGACCAAGGTGAAATATGTCACCGAAGGGATGAGGAAGC
CCGCATTCCTGTCAGGCGAACAAAAGAAGGCAATTGTGGACCTTCTGTTCAAGACCAATAGAAAGGTGAC
CGTGAAGCAGCTGAAGGAGGACTATTTCAAGAAAATTGAATGCTTCGACTCTGTGGAGATTAGCGGGGTC
GAAGATCGGTTCAACGCAAGCCTGGGTACCTACCATGATCTGCTTAAGATCATCAAGGACAAGGATTTTC
TGGACAATGAGGAGAAAGAGGACATCCTTGAGGACATTGTCCTGACTCTCACTCTGTTCGAGGACCGGGA
AATGATCGAGGAGAGGCTTAAGACCTACGCCCATCTGTTCGACGATAAAGTGATGAAGCAACTTAAACGG
AGAAGATATACCGGATGGGGACGCCTTAGCCGCAAACTCATCAACGGAATCCGGGACAAACAGAGCGGAA
AGACCATTCTTGATTTCCTTAAGAGCGACGGATTCGCTAATCGCAACTTCATGCAACTTATCCATGATGA
TTCCCTGACCTTTAAGGAGGACATCCAGAAGGCCCAAGTGTCTGGACAAGGTGACTCACTGCACGAGCAT
ATCGCAAATCTGGCTGGTTCACCCGCTATTAAGAAGGGTATTCTCCAGACCGTGAAAGTCGTGGACGAGC
TGGTCAAGGTGATGGGTCGCCATAAACCAGAGAACATTGTCATCGAGATGGCCAGGGAAAACCAGACTAC
CCAGAAGGGACAGAAGAACAGCAGGGAGCGGATGAAAAGAATTGAGGAAGGGATTAAGGAGCTCGGGTCA
CAGATCCTTAAAGAGCACCCGGTGGAAAACACCCAGCTTCAGAATGAGAAGCTCTATCTGTACTACCTTC
AAAATGGACGCGATATGTATGTGGACCAAGAGCTTGATATCAACAGGCTCTCAGACTACGACGTGGACCA
CATCGTCCCTCAGAGCTTCCTCAAAGACGACTCAATTGACAATAAGGTGCTGACTCGCTCAGACAAGAAC
CGGGGAAAGTCAGATAACGTGCCCTCAGAGGAAGTCGTGAAAAAGATGAAGAACTATTGGCGCCAGCTTC
TGAACGCAAAGCTAATCACTCAGCGGAAGTTCGACAATCTCACTAAGGCTGAGAGGGGCGGACTGAGCGA
ACTGGACAAAGCAGGATTCATTAAACGGCAACTTGTGGAGACTCGGCAGATTACTAAACATGTAGCCCAA
ATCCTTGACTCACGCATGAATACCAAGTACGACGAAAACGACAAACTTATCCGCGAGGTGAAGGTGATTA
CCCTGAAGTCCAAGCTGGTCAGCGATTTCAGAAAGGACTTTCAATTCTACAAAGTGCGGGAGATCAATAA
CTATCATCATGCTCATGACGCATATCTGAATGCCGTGGTGGGAACCGCCCTAATCAAGAAGTACCCAAAG
CTGGAAAGCGAGTTCGTGTACGGAGACTACAAGGTCTACGACGTGCGCAAGATGATTGCCAAATCTGAGC
AGGAGATCGGAAAGGCCACCGCAAAGTACTTCTTCTACAGCAACATCATGAATTTCTTCAAGACCGAAAT
CACCCTTGCAAACGGTGAGATCCGGAAGAGGCCGCTCATCGAGACTAATGGGGAGACTGGCGAAATCGTG
TGGGACAAGGGCAGAGATTTCGCTACCGTGCGCAAAGTGCTTTCTATGCCTCAAGTGAACATCGTGAAGA
AAACCGAGGTGCAAACCGGAGGCTTTTCTAAGGAATCAATCCTCCCCAAGCGCAACTCCGACAAGCTCAT
TGCAAGGAAGAAGGATTGGGACCCTAAGAAGTACGGCGGATTCGATTCACCAACTGTGGCTTATTCTGTC
CTGGTCGTGGCTAAGGTGGAAAAAGGAAAGTCTAAGAAGCTCAAGAGCGTGAAGGAACTGCTGGGTATCA
CCATTATGGAGCGCAGCTCCTTCGAGAAGAACCCAATTGACTTTCTCGAAGCCAAAGGTTACAAGGAAGT
CAAGAAGGACCTTATCATCAAGCTCCCAAAGTATAGCCTGTTCGAACTGGAGAATGGGCGGAAGCGGATG
CTCGCCTCCGCTGGCGAACTTCAGAAGGGTAATGAGCTGGCTCTCCCCTCCAAGTACGTGAATTTCCTCT
ACCTTGCAAGCCATTACGAGAAGCTGAAGGGGAGCCCCGAGGACAACGAGCAAAAGCAACTGTTTGTGGA
GCAGCATAAGCATTATCTGGACGAGATCATTGAGCAGATTTCCGAGTTTTCTAAACGCGTCATTCTCGCT
GATGCCAACCTCGATAAAGTCCTTAGCGCATACAATAAGCACAGAGACAAACCAATTCGGGAGCAGGCTG
AGAATATCATCCACCTGTTCACCCTCACCAATCTTGGTGCCCCTGCCGCATTCAAGTACTTCGACACCAC
CATCGACCGGAAACGCTATACCTCCACCAAAGAAGTGCTGGACGCCACCCTCATCCACCAGAGCATCACC
GGACTTTACGAAACTCGGATTGACCTCTCACAGCTCGGAGGGGATGAGGGAGCTCCCAAGAAAAAGCGCA
AGGTAGGTAGTTCCGGATCCTAGACTCTCGAGGCGAATTTCTTATGATTTATGATTTTTATTATTAAATA
AGTTATAAAAAAAATAAGTGTATACAAATTTTAAAGTGACTCTTAGGTTTTAAAACGAAAATTCTTATTC
TTGAGTAACTCTTTCCTGTAGGTCAGGTTGCTTTCTCAGGTATAGCATGAGGTCGCTCTTATTGACCACA
CCTCTACCGGCATGCCGAGCAAATGCCTGCAAATCGCTCCCCATTTCTCTAGAGCGGCCGTGGTATCGTT
TAGATTGGCAATTACAGTGTCTTAGCTCACATGCTTATAACTAATTACATGACTCGAAGACATAAAAAAC
AAAAAAAGCACCACCGACTCGGTGCCACTTTTTCAAGTTGATAACGGACTAGCCTTATTTTAACTTGCTA
TTTCTAGCTCTAAAACTTACTGTTAATTAACCCGGGGATCATTTATCTTTCACTGCGGAGAAGTTTCGAA
CGCCGAAACATGCGCACCAACTTTCACTTCTACAGCGTTTGACCAAAATCTTTTGAACAGAACATTGTAG
GGTGTGAAAAAATGCGCACCTTTACCGCTAGCCCAAGAGGGCACTACAAAATCTAGAGTTGTACTTCAAA
CGTACATGTAATCACCTTGTATATACTCGAAAGAAAACATCAAGTTTCTGTATAAATATGAGTGAAAGCA
TAATCATACATTATCTTTTCAAAGATTGTCCGCGGTGGAGCTCCAGCTTTTGTTCCCTTTAGTGAGGGTT
AATTGCGCGCTTGGCGTAATCATGGTCATAGCTGTTTCCTGTGTGAAATTGTTATCCGCTCACAATTCCA
CACAACATACGAGCCGGAAGCATAAAGTGTAAAGCCTGGGGTGCCTAATGAGTGAGCTAACTCACATTAA
TTGCGTTGCGCTCACTGCCCGCTTTCCAGTCGGGAAACCTGTCGTGCCAGCTGCATTAATGAATCGGCCA
ACGCGCGGGGAGAGGCGGTTTGCGTATTGGGCGCTCTTCCGCTTCCTCGCTCACTGACTCGCTGCGCTCG
GTCGTTCGGCTGCGGCGAGCGGTATCAGCTCACTCAAAGGCGGTAATACGGTTATCCACAGAATCAGGGG
ATAACGCAGGAAAGAACATGTGAGCAAAAGGCCAGCAAAAGGCCAGGAACCGTAAAAAGGCCGCGTTGCT
GGCGTTTTTCCATAGGCTCCGCCCCCCTGACGAGCATCACAAAAATCGACGCTCAAGTCAGAGGTGGCGA
AACCCGACAGGACTATAAAGATACCAGGCGTTTCCCCCTGGAAGCTCCCTCGTGCGCTCTCCTGTTCCGA
CCCTGCCGCTTACCGGATACCTGTCCGCCTTTCTCCCTTCGGGAAGCGTGGCGCTTTCTCATAGCTCACG
CTGTAGGTATCTCAGTTCGGTGTAGGTCGTTCGCTCCAAGCTGGGCTGTGTGCACGAACCCCCCGTTCAG
CCCGACCGCTGCGCCTTATCCGGTAACTATCGTCTTGAGTCCAACCCGGTAAGACACGACTTATCGCCAC
TGGCAGCAGCCACTGGTAACAGGATTAGCAGAGCGAGGTATGTAGGCGGTGCTACAGAGTTCTTGAAGTG
GTGGCCTAACTACGGCTACACTAGAAGAACAGTATTTGGTATCTGCGCTCTGCTGAAGCCAGTTACCTTC
GGAAAAAGAGTTGGTAGCTCTTGATCCGGCAAACAAACCACCGCTGGTAGCGGTGGTTTTTTTGTTTGCA
AGCAGCAGATTACGCGCAGAAAAAAAGGATCTCAAGAAGATCCTTTGATCTTTTCTACGGGGTCTGACGC
TCAGTGGAACGAAAACTCACGTTAAGGGATTTTGGTCATGAGATTATCAAAAAGGATCTTCACCTAGATC
CTTTTAAATTAAAAATGAAGTTTTAAATCAATCTAAAGTATATATGAGTAAACTTGGTCTGACAGTTACC
AATGCTTAATCAGTGAGGCACCTATCTCAGCGATCTGTCTATTTCGTTCATCCATAGTTGCCTGACTCCC
CGTCGTGTAGATAACTACGATACGGGAGGGCTTACCATCTGGCCCCAGTGCTGCAATGATACCGCGAGAC
CCACGCTCACCGGCTCCAGATTTATCAGCAATAAACCAGCCAGCCGGAAGGGCCGAGCGCAGAAGTGGTC
CTGCAACTTTATCCGCCTCCATCCAGTCTATTAATTGTTGCCGGGAAGCTAGAGTAAGTAGTTCGCCAGT
TAATAGTTTGCGCAACGTTGTTGCCATTGCTACAGGCATCGTGGTGTCACGCTCGTCGTTTGGTATGGCT
TCATTCAGCTCCGGTTCCCAACGATCAAGGCGAGTTACATGATCCCCCATGTTGTGCAAAAAAGCGGTTA
GCTCCTTCGGTCCTCCGATCGTTGTCAGAAGTAAGTTGGCCGCAGTGTTATCACTCATGGTTATGGCAGC
ACTGCATAATTCTCTTACTGTCATGCCATCCGTAAGATGCTTTTCTGTGACTGGTGAGTACTCAACCAAG
TCATTCTGAGAATAGTGTATGCGGCGACCGAGTTGCTCTTGCCCGGCGTCAATACGGGATAATACCGCGC
CACATAGCAGAACTTTAAAAGTGCTCATCATTGGAAAACGTTCTTCGGGGCGAAAACTCTCAAGGATCTT
ACCGCTGTTGAGATCCAGTTCGATGTAACCCACTCGTGCACCCAACTGATCTTCAGCATCTTTTACTTTC
ACCAGCGTTTCTGGGTGAGCAAAAACAGGAAGGCAAAATGCCGCAAAAAAGGGAATAAGGGCGACACGGA
AATGTTGAATACTCATACTCTTCCTTTTTCAATATTATTGAAGCATTTATCAGGGTTATTGTCTCATGAG
CGGATACATATTTGAATGTATTTAGAAAAATAAACAAATAGGGGTTCCGCGCACATTTCCCCGAAAAGTG
CCACCTGAACGAAGCATCTGTGCTTCATTTTGTAGAACAAAAATGCAACGCGAGAGCGCTAATTTTTCAA
ACAAAGAATCTGAGCTGCATTTTTACAGAACAGAAATGCAACGCGAAAGCGCTATTTTACCAACGAAGAA
TCTGTGCTTCATTTTTGTAAAACAAAAATGCAACGCGAGAGCGCTAATTTTTCAAACAAAGAATCTGAGC
TGCATTTTTACAGAACAGAAATGCAACGCGAGAGCGCTATTTTACCAACAAAGAATCTATACTTCTTTTT
TGTTCTACAAAAATGCATCCCGAGAGCGCTATTTTTCTAACAAAGCATCTTAGATTACTTTTTTTCTCCT
TTGTGCGCTCTATAATGCAGTCTCTTGATAACTTTTTGCACTGTAGGTCCGTTAAGGTTAGAAGAAGGCT
ACTTTGGTGTCTATTTTCTCTTCCATAAAAAAAGCCTGACTCCACTTCCCGCGTTTACTGATTACTAGCG
AAGCTGCGGGTGCATTTTTTCAAGATAAAGGCATCCCCGATTATATTCTATACCGATGTGGATTGCGCAT
ACTTTGTGAACAGAAAGTGATAGCGTTGATGATTCTTCATTGGTCAGAAAATTATGAACGGTTTCTTCTA
TTTTGTCTCTATATACTACGTATAGGAAATGTTTACATTTTCGTATTGTTTTCGATTCACTCTATGAATA
GTTCTTACTACAATTTTTTTGTCTAAAGAGTAATACTAGAGATAAACATAAAAAATGTAGAGGTCGAGTT
TAGATGCAAGTTCAAGGAGCGAAAGGTGGATGGGTAGGTTATATAGGGATATAGCACAGAGATATATAGC
AAAGAGATACTTTTGAGCAATGTTTGTGGAAGCGGTATTCGCAATATTTTAGTAGCTCGTTACAGTCCGG
TGCGTTTTTGGTTTTTTGAAAGTGCGTCTTCAGAGCGCTTTTGGTTTTCAAAAGCGCTCTGAAGTTCCTA
TACTTTCTAGCTAGAGAATAGGAACTTCGGAATAGGAACTTCAAAGCGTTTCCGAAAACGAGCGCTTCCG
AAAATGCAACGCGAGCTGCGCACATACAGCTCACTGTTCACGTCGCACCTATATCTGCGTGTTGCCTGTA
TATATATATACATGAGAAGAACGGCATAGTGCGTGTTTATGCTTAAATGCGTACTTATATGCGTCTATTT
ATGTAGGATGAAAGGTAGTCTAGTACCTCCTGTGATATTATCCCATTCCATGCGGGGTATCGTATGCTTC
CTTCAGCACTACCCTTTAGCTGTTCTATATGCTGCCACTCCTCAATTGGATTAGTCTCATCCTTCAATGC
TATCATTTCCTTTGATATTGGATCATACTAAGAAACCATTATTATCATGACATTAACCTATAAAAATAGG
CGTATCACGAGGCCCTTTCGTCTCGCGCGTTTCGGTGATGACGGTGAAAACCTCTGACACATGCAGCTCC
CGGAGACGGTCACAGCTTGTCTGTAAGCGGATGCCGGGAGCAGACAAGCCCGTCAGGGCGCGTCAGCGGG
TGTTGGCGGGTGTCGGGGCTGGCTTAACTATGCGGCATCAGAGCAGATTGTACTGAGAGTGCACCATATC
GACTACGTCGTTAAGGCCGTTTCTGACAGAGTAAAATTCTTGAGGGAACTTTCACCATTATGGGAAATGG
TTCAAGAAGGTATTGACTTAAACTCCATCAAATGGTCAGGTCATTGAGTGTTTTTTATTTGTTGTATTTT
TTTTTTTTTAGAGAAAATCCTCCAATATATAAATTAGGAATCATAGTTTCATGATTTTCTGTTACACCTA
ACTTTTTGTGTGGTGCCCTCCTCCTTGTCAATATTAATGTTAAAGTGCAATTCTTTTTCCTTATCACGTT
GAGCCATTAGTATCAATTTGCTTACCTGTATTCCTTTACATCCTCCTTTTTCTCCTTCTTGATAAATGTA
TGTAGATTGCGTATATAGTTTCGTCTACCCTATGAACATATTCCATTTTGTAATTTCGTGTCGTTTCTAT
TATGAATTTCATTTATAAAGTTTATGTACAAATATCATAAAAAAAGAGAATCTTTTTAAGCAAGGATTTT
CTTAACTTCTTCGGCGACAGCATCACCGACTTCGGTGGTACTGTTGGAACCACCTAAATCACCAGTTCTG
ATACCTGCATCCAAAACCTTTTTAACTGCATCTTCAATGGCCTTACCTTCTTCAGGCAAGTTCAATGACA
ATTTCAACATCATTGCAGCAGACAAGATAGTGGCGATAGGGTTGACCTTATTCTTTGGCAAATCTGGAGC
AGAACCGTGGCATGGTTCGTACAAACCAAATGCGGTGTTCTTGTCTGGCAAAGAGGCCAAGGACGCAGAT
GGCAACAAACCCAAGGAACCTGGGATAACGGAGGCTTCATCGGAGATGATATCACCAAACATGTTGCTGG
TGATTATAATACCATTTAGGTGGGTTGGGTTCTTAACTAGGATCATGGCGGCAGAATCAATCAATTGATG
TTGAACCTTCAATGTAGGAAATTCGTTCTTGATGGTTTCCTCCACAGTTTTTCTCCATAATCTTGAAGAG
GCCAAAACATTAGCTTTATCCAAGGACCAAATAGGCAATGGTGGCTCATGTTGTAGGGCCATGAAAGCGG
CCATTCTTGTGATTCTTTGCACTTCTGGAACGGTGTATTGTTCACTATCCCAAGCGACACCATCACCATC
GTCTTCCTTTCTCTTACCAAAGTAAATACCTCCCACTAATTCTCTGACAACAACGAAGTCAGTACCTTTA
GCAAATTGTGGCTTGATTGGAGATAAGTCTAAAAGAGAGTCGGATGCAAAGTTACATGGTCTTAAGTTGG
CGTACAATTGAAGTTCTTTACGGATTTTTAGTAAACCTTGTTCAGGTCTAACACTACCTGTACCCCATTT
AGGACCACCCACAGCACCTAACAAAACGGCATCAGCCTTCTTGGAGGCTTCCAGCGCCTCATCTGGAAGT
GGAACACCTGTAGCATCTATAGCAGCACCACCAATTAAATGATTTTCGAAATCGAACTTGACATTGGAAC
GAACATCAGAAATAGCTTTAAGAACCTTAATGGCTTCGGCTGTGATTTCTTGACCAACGTGGTCACCTGG
CAAAACGACGATCTTCTTAGGGGCAGACATTAGAATGGTATATCCTTGAAATATATATATATATATTGCT
GAAATGTAAAAGGTAAGAAAAGTTAGAAAGTAAGACGATTGCTAACCACCTATTGGAAAAAACAATAGGT
CCTTAAATAATATTGTCAACTTCAAGTATTGTGATGCAAGCATTTAGTCATGAACGCTTCTCTATTCTAT
ATGAAAAGCCGGTTCCGGCGCTCTCACCTTTCCTTTTTCTCCCAATTTTTCAGTTGAAAAAGGTATATGC
GTCAGGCGACCTCTGAAATTAACAAAAAATTTCCAGTCATCGAATTTGATTCTGTGCGATAGCGCCCCTG
TGTGTTCTCGTTATGTTGAGGAAAAAAATAATGGTTGCTAAGAGATTCGAACTCTTGCATCTTACGATAC
CTGAGTATTCCCACAGTTAACTGCGGTCAAGATATTTCTTGAATCAGGCGCCTTAGACCGCTCGGCCAAA
CAACCAATTACTTGTTGAGAAATAGAGTATAATTATCCTATAAATATAACGTTTTTGAACACACATGAAC
AAGGAAGTACAGGACAATTGATTTTGAAGAGAATGTGGATTTTGATGTAATTGTTGGGATTCCATTTTTA
ATAAGGCAATAATATTAGGTATGTAGATATACTAGAAGTTCTCCTCGACCGGTCGATATGCGGTGTGAAA
TACCGCACAGATGCGTAAGGAGAAAATACCGCATCAGGAAATTGTAAGCGTTAATATTTTGTTAAAATTC
GCGTTAAATTTTTGTTAAATCAGCTCATTTTTTAACCAATAGGCCGAAATCGGCAAAATCCCTTATAAAT
CAAAAGAATAGACCGAGATAGGGT
[37 nt withheld, positions 11785-11821]
AAAGAACGTGGACTCCAACGTCAAAGG
[49 nt withheld, positions 11849-11897]
T
[91 nt withheld, positions 11899-11989]
G
[124 nt withheld, positions 11991-12114]
CCATTCGCCATTCAGGCTGCGCAACTGTTGGGAAGGGCGATCGGTGCGGGCCTCTTCGCTATTACGCCAG
CTGGCGAAAGGGGGATGTGCTGCAAGGCGATTAAGTTGGGTAACGCCAGGGTTTTCCCAGTCACGACGTT
GTAAAACGACGGCCAGTGAGCGCGCGTAATACGACTCACTATAGGGCGAATTGGGTACCGGGCCCCCCCT
CGAGGTCGACGGTATCGATAAGCTTGATATCGAATTCAGTCTACTAGTCAGTTCGAGTTTA
